>Addgene plasmid #184629 | pcDNA 3.1 KBTBD4 R313PRR | addgene full sequence | sequence record 363392 | Addgene NGS Result
GACGGATCGGGAGATCTCCCGATCCCCTATGGTGCACTCTCAGTACAATCTGCTCTGATGCCGCATAGTT
AAGCCAGTATCTGCTCCCTGCTTGTGTGTTGGAGGTCGCTGAGTAGTGCGCGAGCAAAATTTAAGCTACA
ACAAGGCAAGGCTTGACCGACAATTGCATGAAGAATCTGCTTAGGGTTAGGCGTTTTGCGCTGCTTCGCG
ATGTACGGGCCAGATATACGCGTTGACATTGATTATTGACTAGTTATTAATAGTAATCAATTACGGGGTC
ATTAGTTCATAGCCCATATATGGAGTTCCGCGTTACATAACTTACGGTAAATGGCCCGCCTGGCTGACCG
CCCAACGACCCCCGCCCATTGACGTCAATAATGACGTATGTTCCCATAGTAACGCCAATAGGGACTTTCC
ATTGACGTCAATGGGTGGAGTATTTACGGTAAACTGCCCACTTGGCAGTACATCAAGTGTATCATATGCC
AAGTACGCCCCCTATTGACGTCAATGACGGTAAATGGCCCGCCTGGCATTATGCCCAGTACATGACCTTA
TGGGACTTTCCTACTTGGCAGTACATCTACGTATTAGTCATCGCTATTACCATGGTGATGCGGTTTTGGC
AGTACATCAATGGGCGTGGATAGCGGTTTGACTCACGGGGATTTCCAAGTCTCCACCCCATTGACGTCAA
TGGGAGTTTGTTTTGGCACCAAAATCAACGGGACTTTCCAAAATGTCGTAACAACTCCGCCCCATTGACG
CAAATGGGCGGTAGGCGTGTACGGTGGGAGGTCTATATAAGCAGAGCTCTCTGGCTAACTAGAGAACCCA
CTGCTTACTGGCTTATCGAAATTAATACGACTCACTATAGGGAGACCCAAGCTTATGGATTACAAGGATG
ACGACGATAAGGGAGATTACAAGGATGACGACGATAAGATCGATTACAAGGATGACGACGATAAGGGATC
CATGGAATCACCAGAGGAGCCTGGAGCATCCATGGATGAGAACTACTTTGTGAACTACACTTTCAAAGAT
CGGTCACATTCAGGCCGTGTGGCTCAAGGCATCATGAAACTGTGTCTAGAGGAGGAGCTCTTTGCTGATG
TCACCATTTCGGTGGAAGGCCGGGAGTTTCAGCTCCATCGGCTGGTCCTCTCAGCTCAGAGCTGCTTCTT
CCGATCCATGTTCACTTCCAACCTGAAGGAGGCCCACAACCGGGTGATTGTGCTGCAGGATGTCAGCGAG
TCTGTTTTCCAGCTCCTGGTTGATTATATCTACCATGGGACTGTGAAACTTCGAGCTGAGGAGTTGCAGG
AAATTTATGAGGTGTCAGACATGTATCAGCTGACATCTCTCTTTGAGGAATGCTCTCGGTTTTTGGCCCG
CACAGTGCAAGTGGGAAACTGCCTTCAGGTGATGTGGCTGGCAGATCGGCACAGTGATCCTGAGCTCTAT
ACGGCTGCCAAGCACTGTGCCAAGACCCACCTGGCCCAGCTGCAGAATACAGAGGAATTTCTCCACTTGC
CCCACCGCTTACTCACAGATATCATCTCGGATGGAGTTCCGTGTTCTCAGAACCCAACAGAGGCAATAGA
AGCCTGGATCAACTTTAATAAAGAGGAAAGAGAGGCTTTTGCAGAGTCACTCAGGACAAGCTTGAAGGAA
ATTGGGGAGAATGTGCACATTTACCTGATTGGGAAAGAGTCATCTCGTACCCACTCGTTGGCTGTGTCCT
TGCACTGTGCAGAAGATGACTCCATCAGTGTAAGTGGCCAAAACAGTTTGTGCCACCAGATCACTGCGGC
CTGCAAGCATGGTGGAGACTTGTATGTGGTGGGAGGGTCCATCCCACGGCCACGGCGCATGTGGAAGTGC
AACAATGCCACCGTTGACTGGGAGTGGTGTGCTCCTTTGCCTCGGGACCGGCTCCAGCACACCCTGGTGT
CTGTGCCCGGGAAAGATGCCATATATTCACTGGGTGGCAAGACACTGCAAGATACCCTCTCCAACGCAGT
CATTTATTATCGCGTAGGTGATAATGTGTGGACAGAGACAACTCAGCTAGAGGTGGCTGTGTCAGGGGCT
GCTGGTGCCAACCTCAACGGGATCATCTACTTACTAGGGGGGGAGGAGAATGATCTGGACTTCTTTACCA
AACCTTCCCGACTCATCCAGTGCTTTGACACAGAGACAGACAAATGCCATGTGAAGCCCTATGTGCTGCC
CTTTGCAGGCCGCATGCACGCAGCTGTGCATAAAGATCTGGTGTTCATCGTGGCTGAAGGGGACTCCCTG
GTGTGCTACAATCCCTTGCTAGACAGCTTCACCCGGCTTTGCCTTCCTGAGGCCTGGAGCTCTGCCCCAT
CCCTCTGGAAGATTGCCAGCTGTAACGGGAGCATCTATGTCTTCCGGGACCGATATAAAAAGGGGGATGC
CAACACCTACAAGCTTGACCCTGCCACTTCAGCCGTAACTGTCACAAGAGGTATTAAGGTGCTGCTTACC
AATTTGCAGTTTGTGTTGGCCTAAGTCGAGCATGCATCTAGAGGGCCCTATTCTATAGTGTCACCTAAAT
GCTAGAGCTCGCTGATCAGCCTCGACTGTGCCTTCTAGTTGCCAGCCATCTGTTGTTTGCCCCTCCCCCG
TGCCTTCCTTGACCCTGGAAGGTGCCACTCCCACTGTCCTTTCCTAATAAAATGAGGAAATTGCATCGCA
TTGTCTGAGTAGGTGTCATTCTATTCTGGGGGGTGGGGTGGGGCAGGACAGCAAGGGGGAGGATTGGGAA
GACAATAGCAGGCATGCTGGGGATGCGGTGGGCTCTATGGCTTCTGAGGCGGAAAGAACCAGCTGGGGCT
CTAGGGGGTATCCCC
[124 nt withheld, positions 2886-3009]
C
[91 nt withheld, positions 3011-3101]
A
[49 nt withheld, positions 3103-3151]
CCTTTGACGTTGGAGTCCACGTTCTTT
[37 nt withheld, positions 3179-3215]
ACCCTATCTCGGTCTATTCTTTTGATTTATAAGGGATTTTGCCGATTTCGGCCTATTGGTTAAAAAATGA
GCTGATTTAACAAAAATTTAACGCGAATTAATTCTGTGGAATGTGTGTCAGTTAGGGTGTGGAAAGTCCC
CAGGCTCCCCAGCAGGCAGAAGTATGCAAAGCATGCATCTCAATTAGTCAGCAACCAGGTGTGGAAAGTC
CCCAGGCTCCCCAGCAGGCAGAAGTATGCAAAGCATGCATCTCAATTAGTCAGCAACCATAGTCCCGCCC
CTAACTCCGCCCATCCCGCCCCTAACTCCGCCCAGTTCCGCCCATTCTCCGCCCCATGGCTGACTAATTT
TTTTTATTTATGCAGAGGCCGAGGCCGCCTCTGCCTCTGAGCTATTCCAGAAGTAGTGAGGAGGCTTTTT
TGGAGGCCTAGGCTTTTGCAAAAAGCTCCCGGGAGCTTGTATATCCATTTTCGGATCTGATCAAGAGACA
GGATGAGGATCGTTTCGCATGATTGAACAAGATGGATTGCACGCAGGTTCTCCGGCCGCTTGGGTGGAGA
GGCTATTCGGCTATGACTGGGCACAACAGACAATCGGCTGCTCTGATGCCGCCGTGTTCCGGCTGTCAGC
GCAGGGGCGCCCGGTTCTTTTTGTCAAGACCGACCTGTCCGGTGCCCTGAATGAACTGCAGGACGAGGCA
GCGCGGCTATCGTGGCTGGCCACGACGGGCGTTCCTTGCGCAGCTGTGCTCGACGTTGTCACTGAAGCGG
GAAGGGACTGGCTGCTATTGGGCGAAGTGCCGGGGCAGGATCTCCTGTCATCTCACCTTGCTCCTGCCGA
GAAAGTATCCATCATGGCTGATGCAATGCGGCGGCTGCATACGCTTGATCCGGCTACCTGCCCATTCGAC
CACCAAGCGAAACATCGCATCGAGCGAGCACGTACTCGGATGGAAGCCGGTCTTGTCGATCAGGATGATC
TGGACGAAGAGCATCAGGGGCTCGCGCCAGCCGAACTGTTCGCCAGGCTCAAGGCGCGCATGCCCGACGG
CGAGGATCTCGTCGTGACCCATGGCGATGCCTGCTTGCCGAATATCATGGTGGAAAATGGCCGCTTTTCT
GGATTCATCGACTGTGGCCGGCTGGGTGTGGCGGACCGCTATCAGGACATAGCGTTGGCTACCCGTGATA
TTGCTGAAGAGCTTGGCGGCGAATGGGCTGACCGCTTCCTCGTGCTTTACGGTATCGCCGCTCCCGATTC
GCAGCGCATCGCCTTCTATCGCCTTCTTGACGAGTTCTTCTGAGCGGGACTCTGGGGTTCGAAATGACCG
ACCAAGCGACGCCCAACCTGCCATCACGAGATTTCGATTCCACCGCCGCCTTCTATGAAAGGTTGGGCTT
CGGAATCGTTTTCCGGGACGCCGGCTGGATGATCCTCCAGCGCGGGGATCTCATGCTGGAGTTCTTCGCC
CACCCCAACTTGTTTATTGCAGCTTATAATGGTTACAAATAAAGCAATAGCATCACAAATTTCACAAATA
AAGCATTTTTTTCACTGCATTCTAGTTGTGGTTTGTCCAAACTCATCAATGTATCTTATCATGTCTGTAT
ACCGTCGACCTCTAGCTAGAGCTTGGCGTAATCATGGTCATAGCTGTTTCCTGTGTGAAATTGTTATCCG
CTCACAATTCCACACAACATACGAGCCGGAAGCATAAAGTGTAAAGCCTGGGGTGCCTAATGAGTGAGCT
AACTCACATTAATTGCGTTGCGCTCACTGCCCGCTTTCCAGTCGGGAAACCTGTCGTGCCAGCTGCATTA
ATGAATCGGCCAACGCGCGGGGAGAGGCGGTTTGCGTATTGGGCGCTCTTCCGCTTCCTCGCTCACTGAC
TCGCTGCGCTCGGTCGTTCGGCTGCGGCGAGCGGTATCAGCTCACTCAAAGGCGGTAATACGGTTATCCA
CAGAATCAGGGGATAACGCAGGAAAGAACATGTGAGCAAAAGGCCAGCAAAAGGCCAGGAACCGTAAAAA
GGCCGCGTTGCTGGCGTTTTTCCATAGGCTCCGCCCCCCTGACGAGCATCACAAAAATCGACGCTCAAGT
CAGAGGTGGCGAAACCCGACAGGACTATAAAGATACCAGGCGTTTCCCCCTGGAAGCTCCCTCGTGCGCT
CTCCTGTTCCGACCCTGCCGCTTACCGGATACCTGTCCGCCTTTCTCCCTTCGGGAAGCGTGGCGCTTTC
TCATAGCTCACGCTGTAGGTATCTCAGTTCGGTGTAGGTCGTTCGCTCCAAGCTGGGCTGTGTGCACGAA
CCCCCCGTTCAGCCCGACCGCTGCGCCTTATCCGGTAACTATCGTCTTGAGTCCAACCCGGTAAGACACG
ACTTATCGCCACTGGCAGCAGCCACTGGTAACAGGATTAGCAGAGCGAGGTATGTAGGCGGTGCTACAGA
GTTCTTGAAGTGGTGGCCTAACTACGGCTACACTAGAAGAACAGTATTTGGTATCTGCGCTCTGCTGAAG
CCAGTTACCTTCGGAAAAAGAGTTGGTAGCTCTTGATCCGGCAAACAAACCACCGCTGGTAGCGGTGGTT
TTTTTGTTTGCAAGCAGCAGATTACGCGCAGAAAAAAAGGATCTCAAGAAGATCCTTTGATCTTTTCTAC
GGGGTCTGACGCTCAGTGGAACGAAAACTCACGTTAAGGGATTTTGGTCATGAGATTATCAAAAAGGATC
TTCACCTAGATCCTTTTAAATTAAAAATGAAGTTTTAAATCAATCTAAAGTATATATGAGTAAACTTGGT
CTGACAGTTACCAATGCTTAATCAGTGAGGCACCTATCTCAGCGATCTGTCTATTTCGTTCATCCATAGT
TGCCTGACTCCCCGTCGTGTAGATAACTACGATACGGGAGGGCTTACCATCTGGCCCCAGTGCTGCAATG
ATACCGCGAGACCCACGCTCACCGGCTCCAGATTTATCAGCAATAAACCAGCCAGCCGGAAGGGCCGAGC
GCAGAAGTGGTCCTGCAACTTTATCCGCCTCCATCCAGTCTATTAATTGTTGCCGGGAAGCTAGAGTAAG
TAGTTCGCCAGTTAATAGTTTGCGCAACGTTGTTGCCATTGCTACAGGCATCGTGGTGTCACGCTCGTCG
TTTGGTATGGCTTCATTCAGCTCCGGTTCCCAACGATCAAGGCGAGTTACATGATCCCCCATGTTGTGCA
AAAAAGCGGTTAGCTCCTTCGGTCCTCCGATCGTTGTCAGAAGTAAGTTGGCCGCAGTGTTATCACTCAT
GGTTATGGCAGCACTGCATAATTCTCTTACTGTCATGCCATCCGTAAGATGCTTTTCTGTGACTGGTGAG
TACTCAACCAAGTCATTCTGAGAATAGTGTATGCGGCGACCGAGTTGCTCTTGCCCGGCGTCAATACGGG
ATAATACCGCGCCACATAGCAGAACTTTAAAAGTGCTCATCATTGGAAAACGTTCTTCGGGGCGAAAACT
CTCAAGGATCTTACCGCTGTTGAGATCCAGTTCGATGTAACCCACTCGTGCACCCAACTGATCTTCAGCA
TCTTTTACTTTCACCAGCGTTTCTGGGTGAGCAAAAACAGGAAGGCAAAATGCCGCAAAAAAGGGAATAA
GGGCGACACGGAAATGTTGAATACTCATACTCTTCCTTTTTCAATATTATTGAAGCATTTATCAGGGTTA
TTGTCTCATGAGCGGATACATATTTGAATGTATTTAGAAAAATAAACAAATAGGGGTTCCGCGCACATTT
CCCCGAAAAGTGCCACCTGACGTC
Features (pLannotate 1.2.2; 22 found; start..end, strand, type, name):
     28..80      -  misc_feature   bom (fragment): basis of mobility region from pBR322
    235..614     +  enhancer       CMV enhancer: human cytomegalovirus immediate early enhancer
    615..818     +  promoter       CMV promoter: human cytomegalovirus (CMV) immediate early promoter
    814..847     +  LTR            5' LTR (truncated) (fragment): truncated 5' long terminal repeat (LTR) from HIV-1
    863..881     +  promoter       T7 promoter: promoter for bacteriophage T7 RNA polymerase
    898..975     +  CDS            3xFLAG: three tandem FLAG® epitope tags
    982..2541    +  CDS            KBTBD4: KBTB4_HUMAN - Also known as BKLHD4. Experimental evidence at protein level: Swiss-Prot protein existence level 1. From Homo sapiens (Human).
   2572..2590    -  promoter       SP6 promoter: promoter for bacteriophage SP6 RNA polymerase
   2616..2840    +  polyA_signal   bGH poly(A) signal: bovine growth hormone polyadenylation signal
   2844..2865    +  promoter       SV40 promoter (fragment): SV40 enhancer and early promoter
   2886..3314    +  rep_origin     f1 ori (sequence partly withheld): f1 bacteriophage origin of replication; arrow indicates direction of (+) strand synthesis
   3328..3657    +  promoter       SV40 promoter: SV40 enhancer and early promoter
   3724..4515    +  CDS            neo: KKA2_KLEPN - Also known as kan, nptII. Experimental evidence at protein level: Swiss-Prot protein existence level 1. Resistance to kanamycin, neomycin, paromomycin, ribostamycin, butirosin and gentamicin B. From Klebsiella pneumoniae.
   4539..4697    +  CDS            ble (fragment): BLE_KLEPN - Experimental evidence at protein level: Swiss-Prot protein existence level 1. Binding protein with a strong affinity to the bleomycin family of antibiotics. Binds to CL990; an antimitotic-antibiotic compound. From Klebsiella pneumoniae.
   4692..4813    +  polyA_signal   SV40 poly(A) signal: SV40 polyadenylation signal
   4886..4902    -  protein_bind   lac operator: The lac repressor binds to the lac operator to inhibit transcription in E. coli. This inhibition can be relieved by adding lactose or isopropyl-β-D-thiogalactopyranoside (IPTG). lac repressor encoded by lacI
   4910..4940    -  promoter       lac promoter: promoter for the E. coli lac operon
   4955..4976    -  protein_bind   CAP binding site: CAP binding activates transcription in the presence of cAMP. E. coli catabolite activator protein
   4989..5081    -  CDS            lacI (fragment): lac repressor; lacI; The lac repressor binds to the lac operator to inhibit transcription in E. coli. This inhibition can be relieved by adding lactose or isopropyl-β-D-thiogalactopyranoside (IPTG).
   5264..5852    -  rep_origin     ori: high-copy-number ColE1/pMB1/pBR322/pUC origin of replication
   6023..6883    -  CDS            AmpR: β-lactamase; bla; confers resistance to ampicillin, carbenicillin, and related antibiotics
   6884..6988    -  promoter       AmpR promoter: bla
