[The description below was written by a language model from this plasmid's Addgene catalogue record and pLannotate feature annotations shown in this document.]
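Description:
pcDNA 3.1 KBTBD4 R313PRR is a mammalian expression plasmid of about 7.0 kb built on the pcDNA3.1 backbone, designed to produce a disease-associated mutant of human KBTBD4 (Kelch repeat and BTB domain containing 4) in cultured mammalian cells. It is propagated in E. coli as a high-copy plasmid through a ColE1/pUC-type origin and selected with ampicillin via the β-lactamase gene and its native promoter. An f1 phage origin is also present. For selection of transfected mammalian cells, an SV40 enhancer/early promoter drives a neomycin phosphotransferase gene terminated by an SV40 polyadenylation signal, conferring G418 resistance. The remaining small annotated fragments (bom, lac promoter/operator, lacI, ble and a short HIV-1 LTR-like match) look like backbone remnants or annotation hits rather than functional parts of the design.

The expression cassette consists of the human cytomegalovirus immediate early enhancer and promoter, followed by an N-terminal 3xFLAG epitope tag placed just upstream of the KBTBD4 coding sequence, and ends with the bovine growth hormone polyadenylation signal. T7 and SP6 phage promoters flank the insert, with SP6 pointing back toward it. These could serve for in vitro transcription or as sequencing primer sites. The insert carries the R313PRR mutation, which by its notation appears to replace arginine 313 with a proline-arginine-arginine sequence. The cloning sites used are not recorded. The associated publication concerns KBTBD4 mutations found in medulloblastoma that confer neomorphic ubiquitylation activity and promote CoREST degradation, so the construct is suited to transient or stable expression of the FLAG-tagged mutant for detection, immunoprecipitation and functional comparison with other KBTBD4 forms.
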