Addgene plasmid #184629: pcDNA 3.1 KBTBD4 R313PRR
Purpose: Mammalian expression vector with N-terminal Flag for KBTBD4 R313PRR expression in mammalian cells
Depositing lab: Vincenzo D'Angiolella. Depositing organization: University of Oxford. Publication: Disease-associated KBTBD4 mutations in medulloblastoma elicit neomorphic ubiquitylation activity to promote CoREST degradation. Chen Z, Ioris RM, Richardson S, Van Ess AN, Vendrell I, Kessler BM, Buffa FM, Busino L, Clifford SC, Bullock AN, D'Angiolella V. Cell Death Differ. 2022 Apr 4. pii: 10.1038/s41418-022-00983-4. doi: 10.1038/s41418-022-00983-4. PubMed 35379950.
Backbone
  Vector backbone: pcDNA3.1
  Vector type: Mammalian Expression
  Selectable markers: Neomycin (select with G418)
Growth in bacteria
  Bacterial resistance: Ampicillin, 100 μg/mL
  Growth temperature: 37°C
  Growth strain: DH5alpha
  Copy number: High Copy
Gene/Insert
  Gene/Insert name: N-terminal 3xFlag tagged KBTBD4 R313PRR (alt name: Kelch Repeat And BTB Domain Containing 4)
  Species: H. sapiens (human)
  Insert size (bp): 1557
  Mutation: R313PRR
  Entrez Gene: KBTBD4 (a.k.a. BKLHD4, HSPC252)
  Promoter: CMV
  Cloning method: Restriction Enzyme; 5′ cloning site Unknown (unknown if destroyed); 3′ cloning site Unknown (unknown if destroyed)
  Sequencing primers: 5′ CMV-F; 3′ BGH-rev
Terms and licenses: Academic/Nonprofit Terms; Industry Terms: Not Available to Industry
How to cite: pcDNA 3.1 KBTBD4 R313PRR was a gift from Vincenzo D'Angiolella (Addgene plasmid # 184629 ; http://n2t.net/addgene:184629 ; RRID:Addgene_184629)
