>Addgene plasmid #184629 | pcDNA 3.1 KBTBD4 R313PRR | depositor partial sequence | sequence record 358124 | sequenced with CMV F primer
GAGAACCCACTGCTTACTGGCTTATCGAAATTAATACGACTCACTATAGGGAGACCCAAGCTTATGGATT
ACAAGGATGACGACGATAAGGGAGATTACAAGGATGACGACGATAAGATCGATTACAAGGATGACGACGA
TAAGGGATCCATGGAATCACCAGAGGAGCCTGGAGCATCCATGGATGAGAACTACTTTGTGAACTACACT
TTCAAAGATCGGTCACATTCAGGCCGTGTGGCTCAAGGCATCATGAAACTGTGTCTAGAGGAGGAGCTCT
TTGCTGATGTCACCATTTCGGTGGAAGGCCGGGAGTTTCAGCTCCATCGGCTGGTCCTCTCAGCTCAGAG
CTGCTTCTTCCGATCCATGTTCACTTCCAACCTGAAGGAGGCCCACAACCGGGTGATTGTGCTGCAGGAT
GTCAGCGAGTCTGTTTTCCAGCTCCTGGTTGATTATATCTACCATGGGACTGTGAAACTTCGAGCTGAGG
AGTTGCAGGAAATTTATGAGGTGTCAGACATGTATCAGCTGACATCTCTCTTTGAGGAATGCTCTCGGTT
TTTGGCCCGCACAGTGCAAGTGGGAAACTGCCTTCAGGTGATGTGGCTGGCAGATCGGCACAGTGATCCT
GAGCTCTATACGGCTGCCAAGCACTGTGCCAAGACCCACCTGGCCCAGCTGCAGAATACAGAGGAATTTC
TCCACTTGCCCCACCGCTTACTCACAGATATCATCTCGGATGGAGTTCCGTGTTCTCAGAACCCAACATA
GGCAATAGAAGCCTGGATCAACTTTAATAAAGAGGAAAGAGAGGCTTTTGCAGAGTCACTCAGGACAAGC
TTGAAGGAAATTGGGGAGAATGTGCACATTTACCTGATTGGGAAAGAGTCATCTCNTACCCACTCGTTGG
CTGTGTCCTTGCACTGTGCAGAAGATGACTCCATCATTGTAAGTGGCCAAAACAGTTTGTGCCACC
