>Addgene plasmid #184629 | pcDNA 3.1 KBTBD4 R313PRR | depositor partial sequence | sequence record 358125 | sequenced with BGH-rev primer
AATAGGGCCCTCTAGATGCATGCTCGACTTAGGCCAACACAAACTGCAAATTGGTAAGCAGCACCTTAAT
ACCTCTTGTGACAGTTACGGCTGAAGTGGCAGGGTCAAGCTTGTAGGTGTTGGCATCCCCCTTTTTATAT
CGGTCCCGGAAGACATAGATGCTCCCGTTACAGCTGGCAATCTTCCAGAGGGATGGGGCAGAGCTCCAGG
CCTCAGGAAGGCAAAGCCGGGTGAAGCTGTCTAGCAAGGGATTGTAGCACACCAGGGAGTCCCCTTCAGC
CACGATGAACACCAGATCTTTATGCACAGCTGCGTGCATGCGGCCTGCAAAGGGCAGCACATAGGGCTTC
ACATGGCATTTGTCTGTCTCTGTGTCAAAGCACTGGATGAGTCGGGAAGGTTTGGTAAAGAAGTCCAGAT
CATTCTCCTCCCCCCCTAGTAAGTAGATGATCCCGTTGAGGTTGGCACCAGCAGCCCCTGACACAGCCAC
CTCTAGCTGAGTTGTCTCTGTCCACACATTATCACCTACGCGATAATAAATGACTGCGTTGGAGAGGGTA
TCTTGCAGTGTCTTGCCACCCAGTGAATATATGGCATCTTTCCCGGGCACAGACACCAGGGTGTGCTGGA
GCCGGTCCCGAGGCAAAGGAGCACACCACTCCCAGTCAACGGTGGCATTGTTGCACTTCCACATGCGCCG
TGGCCGTGGGATGGACCCTCCCACCACATACAAGTCTCCACCATGCTTGCAGGCCGCAGTGATCTGGTGG
CACAAACTGTTTTGGCCACTTACACTGATGGAGTCATCTTCTGCACAGTGCAAGGACACAGCCAACGAGT
GGGTACGAGATGACTCTTTCCCAATCAGGTAAATGTGCACATTCTCCCCAATTTCCTTCAAGCTTGTCCT
GAGTGACTCTGCAAAAGCCTCTCTTTCCTCTTTATTAAAGTTGATCCAGGCTTCTATTGCCTCTGTTGGG
TTCTGAGAACACGGAACTCCATCCGAGATGATATCTGTGAGTAAGCGGTGGGGCAAGTGGAGAAATTCCT
CTGTATTCTGCAGCTGGGCCAGGTGGGTCTTGGCACAGTGCTTGGCAGCCGTATAGAGCTCAGGATCACT
GTGCCGATCTGCCAGCCACATCACCTGAAGGCAGTTTCCCACTTGCACTGTGCGGGCCAAAAACCGAGAG
CATTCCTCAAA
